>Addgene plasmid #211731 | pUC19_CoV-2_linker | addgene full sequence | sequence record 417795 | Addgene NGS Result
GCTCACATGTTCTTTCCTGCGTTATCCCCTGATTCTGTGGATAACCGTATTACCGCCTTTGAGTGAGCTG
ATACCGCTCGCCGCAGCCGAACGACCGAGCGCAGCGAGTCAGTGAGCGAGGAAGCGGAAGAGCGCCCAAT
ACGCAAACCGCCTCTCCCCGCGCGTTGGCCGATTCATTAATGCAGCTGGCACGACAGGTTTCCCGACTGG
AAAGCGGGCAGTGAGCGCAACGCAATTAATGTGAGTTAGCTCACTCATTAGGCACCCCAGGCTTTACACT
TTATGCTTCCGGCTCGTATGTTGTGTGGAATTGTGAGCGGATAACAATTTCACACAGGAAACAGCTATGA
CCATGATTACGCCTGCTAGGGAGAGCTGCCTATATGGAAGAGCCCTAATGTGTAAAATTAATTTTAGTAG
TGCTATCCCCATGTGATTTTAATAGCTTCTTAGGAGAATGACAAAAAAAAAAAAAAAAAAAAAAAAAAAA
AAAAAAAAAAAAAAAAAGGCCGGCATGGTCCCAGCCTCCTCGCTGGCGCCGGCTGGGCAACATTCCGAGG
GGACCGTCCCCTCGGTAATGGCGAATGGGACAACTTGTTTATTGCAGCTTATAATGGTTACAAATAAAGC
AATAGCATCACAAATTTCACAAATAAAGCATTTTTTTCACTGCATTCTAGTTGTGGTTTGTCCAAACTCA
TCAATGTATCTTATCATGTCTGGCGGCCGCTGAGACGGGTCTCCCTAACGATGTACGGGCCAGATATACG
CGTTGACATTGATTATTGACTAGTTATTAATAGTAATCAATTACGGGGTCATTAGTTCATAGCCCATATA
TGGAGTTCCGCGTTACATAACTTACGGTAAATGGCCCGCCTGGCTGACCGCCCAACGACCCCCGCCCATT
GACGTCAATAATGACGTATGTTCCCATAGTAACGCCAATAGGGACTTTCCATTGACGTCAATGGGTGGAG
TATTTACGGTAAACTGCCCACTTGGCAGTACATCAAGTGTATCATATGCCAAGTACGCCCCCTATTGACG
TCAATGACGGTAAATGGCCCGCCTGGCATTATGCCCAGTACATGACCTTATGGGACTTTCCTACTTGGCA
GTACATCTACGTATTAGTCATCGCTATTACCATGGTGATGCGGTTTTGGCAGTACATCAATGGGCGTGGA
TAGCGGTTTGACTCACGGGGATTTCCAAGTCTCCACCCCATTGACGTCAATGGGAGTTTGTTTTGGCACC
AAAATCAACGGGACTTTCCAAAATGTCGTAACAACTCCGCCCCATTGACGCAAATGGGCGGTAGGCGTGT
ACGGTGGGAGGTCTATATAAGCAGAGCTCGTTTAGTGAACCGTATATTAGGTTTATACCTTCCCAGGTAA
CAAACCAACCAACTTTCGATCTCTTGTAGATCTGTTCTCTAAACGAACTTTAAAATCTGTGTGGCTGTCA
CTCGGCTGACTGGCCGTCGTTTTACAACGTCGTGACTGGGAAAACCCTGGCGTTACCCAACTTAATCGCC
TTGCAGCACATCCCCCTTTCGCCAGCTGGCGTAATAGCGAAGAGGCCCGCACCGATCGCCCTTCCCAACA
GTTGCGCAGCCTGAATGGCGAATGGCGCCTGATGCGGTATTTTCTCCTTACGCATCTGTGCGGTATTTCA
CACCGCATATGGTGCACTCTCAGTACAATCTGCTCTGATGCCGCATAGTTAAGCCAGCCCCGACACCCGC
CAACACCCGCTGACGCGCCCTGACGGGCTTGTCTGCTCCCGGCATCCGCTTACAGACAAGCTGTGACCGT
CTCCGGGAGCTGCATGTGTCAGAGGTTTTCACCGTCATCACCGAAACGCGCGAGACGAAAGGGCCTCGTG
ATACGCCTATTTTTATAGGTTAATGTCATGATAATAATGGTTTCTTAGACGTCAGGTGGCACTTTTCGGG
GAAATGTGCGCGGAACCCCTATTTGTTTATTTTTCTAAATACATTCAAATATGTATCCGCTCATGAGACA
ATAACCCTGATAAATGCTTCAATAATATTGAAAAAGGAAGAGTATGAGTATTCAACATTTCCGTGTCGCC
CTTATTCCCTTTTTTGCGGCATTTTGCCTTCCTGTTTTTGCTCACCCAGAAACGCTGGTGAAAGTAAAAG
ATGCTGAAGATCAGTTGGGTGCACGAGTGGGTTACATCGAACTGGATCTCAACAGCGGTAAGATCCTTGA
GAGTTTTCGCCCCGAAGAACGTTTTCCAATGATGAGCACTTTTAAAGTTCTGCTATGTGGCGCGGTATTA
TCCCGTATTGACGCCGGGCAAGAGCAACTCGGTCGCCGCATACACTATTCTCAGAATGACTTGGTTGAGT
ACTCACCAGTCACAGAAAAGCATCTTACGGATGGCATGACAGTAAGAGAATTATGCAGTGCTGCCATAAC
CATGAGTGATAACACTGCGGCCAACTTACTTCTGACAACGATCGGAGGACCGAAGGAGCTAACCGCTTTT
TTGCACAACATGGGGGATCATGTAACTCGCCTTGATCGTTGGGAACCGGAGCTGAATGAAGCCATACCAA
ACGACGAGCGTGACACCACGATGCCTGTAGCAATGGCAACAACGTTGCGCAAACTATTAACTGGCGAACT
ACTTACTCTAGCTTCCCGGCAACAATTAATAGACTGGATGGAGGCGGATAAAGTTGCAGGACCACTTCTG
CGCTCGGCCCTTCCGTCTGGCTGGTTTATTGCTGATAAATCTGGAGCCGGTGAGCGTGGGTCTCGCGGTA
TCATTGCAGCACTGGGGCCAGATGGTAAGCCCTCCCGTATCGTAGTTATCTACACGACGGGGAGTCAGGC
AACTATGGATGAACGAAATAGACAGATCGCTGAGATAGGTGCCTCACTGATTAAGCATTGGTAACTGTCA
GACCAAGTTTACTCATATATACTTTAGATTGATTTAAAACTTCATTTTTAATTTAAAAGGATCTAGGTGA
AGATCCTTTTTGATAATCTCATGACCAAAATCCCTTAACGTGAGTTTTCGTTCCACTGAGCGTCAGACCC
CGTAGAAAAGATCAAAGGATCTTCTTGAGATCCTTTTTTTCTGCGCGTAATCTGCTGCTTGCAAACAAAA
AAACCACCGCTACCAGCGGTGGTTTGTTTGCCGGATCAAGAGCTACCAACTCTTTTTCCGAAGGTAACTG
GCTTCAGCAGAGCGCAGATACCAAATACTGTTCTTCTAGTGTAGCCGTAGTTAGGCCACCACTTCAAGAA
CTCTGTAGCACCGCCTACATACCTCGCTCTGCTAATCCTGTTACCAGTGGCTGCTGCCAGTGGCGATAAG
TCGTGTCTTACCGGGTTGGACTCAAGACGATAGTTACCGGATAAGGCGCAGCGGTCGGGCTGAACGGGGG
GTTCGTGCACACAGCCCAGCTTGGAGCGAACGACCTACACCGAACTGAGATACCTACAGCGTGAGCTATG
AGAAAGCGCCACGCTTCCCGAAGGGAGAAAGGCGGACAGGTATCCGGTAAGCGGCAGGGTCGGAACAGGA
GAGCGCACGAGGGAGCTTCCAGGGGGAAACGCCTGGTATCTTTATAGTCCTGTCGGGTTTCGCCACCTCT
GACTTGAGCGTCGATTTTTGTGATGCTCGTCAGGGGGGCGGAGCCTATGGAAAAACGCCAGCAACGCGGC
CTTTTTACGGTTCCTGGCCTTTTGCTGGCCTTTT
Features (pLannotate 1.2.2; 15 found; start..end, strand, type, name):
      1..130     +  rep_origin     RSF ori (fragment): Plasmids containing the RSF 1030 origin of replication can be propagated in E. coli cells that contain additional plasmids with compatible origins.
    132..224     +  CDS            lacI (fragment): lac repressor; lacI; The lac repressor binds to the lac operator to inhibit transcription in E. coli. This inhibition can be relieved by adding lactose or isopropyl-β-D-thiogalactopyranoside (IPTG).
    237..258     +  protein_bind   CAP binding site: CAP binding activates transcription in the presence of cAMP. E. coli catabolite activator protein
    273..303     +  promoter       lac promoter: promoter for the E. coli lac operon
    311..327     +  protein_bind   lac operator: The lac repressor binds to the lac operator to inhibit transcription in E. coli. This inhibition can be relieved by adding lactose or isopropyl-β-D-thiogalactopyranoside (IPTG). lac repressor encoded by lacI
    505..593     +  ncRNA          HDV ribozyme: Accession: RF00094 - Hepatitis delta virus ribozyme
    592..713     +  polyA_signal   SV40 poly(A) signal: SV40 polyadenylation signal
    775..1154    +  enhancer       CMV enhancer: human cytomegalovirus immediate early enhancer
   1155..1358    +  promoter       CMV promoter: human cytomegalovirus (CMV) immediate early promoter
   1479..1632    +  CDS            lacZα (fragment): LacZα fragment of β-galactosidase; lacZ fragment
   1638..1737    -  misc_feature   bom (fragment): basis of mobility region from pBR322
   1839..1874    -  CDS            rop (fragment): Rop protein, which maintains plasmids at low copy number; rop
   1969..2073    +  promoter       AmpR promoter: bla
   2074..2934    +  CDS            AmpR: β-lactamase; bla; confers resistance to ampicillin, carbenicillin, and related antibiotics
   3105..3693    +  rep_origin     ori: high-copy-number ColE1/pMB1/pBR322/pUC origin of replication
