[The description below was written by a language model from this plasmid's Addgene catalogue record and pLannotate feature annotations shown in this document.]
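Description:
pUC19_CoV-2_linker is a small, high-copy pUC19-based plasmid that stores a "linker" fragment used for direct, cloning-free rescue of SARS-CoV-2 from DNA. It is propagated in E. coli through the ColE1/pUC origin and selected with ampicillin via the β-lactamase (AmpR) gene and its promoter. The remaining bacterial annotations (CAP site, lac promoter and operator, a lacZα fragment, and short matches to lacI, bom, rop and an RSF origin) are pUC19 backbone remnants flanking the cloning site and play no role in the payload. The catalogue gives a total size of 3,734 bp, while the sequenced record is 3,744 nt, a minor discrepancy.

The roughly 1.1 kb insert carries, in order, a hepatitis delta virus (HDV) ribozyme, an SV40 polyadenylation signal, and then the human CMV immediate-early enhancer and promoter. This arrangement looks reversed for a normal expression cassette, but it fits the linker's stated function. According to the record, the fragment is bordered by 100 bp regions of SARS-CoV-2 homology, which are not annotated in the feature table but presumably occupy the unannotated stretches on either side of these elements. When the linker is joined through these homologies to DNA fragments spanning the viral genome, the CMV promoter would sit upstream of the genomic 5' end, with the ribozyme and poly(A) signal downstream of the 3' end. RNA polymerase II in mammalian cells could then transcribe full-length genomic RNA, with HDV ribozyme self-cleavage expected to define the 3' terminus. The construct serves as the template source for this linker in a reverse genetics platform for rapid mutagenesis and recovery of SARS-CoV-2 variants.
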