Addgene plasmid #211731: pUC19_CoV-2_linker
Purpose: Linker fragment for direct rescue of SARS-CoV-2, including 5' Promoter and 3' Termination signals and 100bp SARS-CoV-2 homology regions
Depositing lab: Thomas Klimkait. Depositing organization: University of Basel. Publication: Rapid cloning-free mutagenesis of new SARS-CoV-2 variants using a novel reverse genetics platform. Kipfer ET, Hauser D, Lett MJ, Otte F, Urda L, Zhang Y, Lang CMR, Chami M, Mittelholzer C, Klimkait T. Elife. 2023 Nov 21;12:RP89035. doi: 10.7554/eLife.89035. PubMed 37988285.
Backbone
  Vector backbone: pUC19
  Backbone size w/o insert (bp): 2600
  Total vector size (bp): 3734
  Vector type: Mammalian Expression
Growth in bacteria
  Bacterial resistance: Ampicillin, 100 μg/mL
  Growth temperature: 37°C
  Growth strain: DH5alpha
  Copy number: High Copy
Gene/Insert
  Gene/Insert name: Linker fragment SARS-CoV-2
  Species: SARS-CoV-2; SV40; CMV
  Insert size (bp): 1100
Terms and licenses: Academic/Nonprofit Terms; Industry Terms: Not Available to Industry
How to cite: pUC19_CoV-2_linker was a gift from Thomas Klimkait (Addgene plasmid # 211731 ; http://n2t.net/addgene:211731 ; RRID:Addgene_211731)
